Addgene plasmid #136223: pCDNA4.TO-ORF63-2xCSTREP
Purpose: Expresses C-terminally strep tagged Kaposi's Sarcoma Associated Herpesvirus (KSHV) ORF63
Depositing lab: Britt Glaunsinger. Depositing organization: University of California, Berkeley. Publication: Global mapping of herpesvirus-host protein complexes reveals a transcription strategy for late genes. Davis ZH, Verschueren E, Jang GM, Kleffman K, Johnson JR, Park J, Von Dollen J, Maher MC, Johnson T, Newton W, Jager S, Shales M, Horner J, Hernandez RD, Krogan NJ, Glaunsinger BA. Mol Cell. 2015 Jan 22;57(2):349-60. doi: 10.1016/j.molcel.2014.11.026. Epub 2014 Dec 24. PubMed 25544563.
Backbone
  Vector backbone: pCDNA4.TO
  Backbone manufacturer: Invitrogen
  Vector type: Mammalian Expression
  Selectable markers: Zeocin
Growth in bacteria
  Bacterial resistance: Ampicillin, 100 μg/mL
  Growth temperature: 37°C
  Growth strain: DH5alpha
  Copy number: High Copy
Gene/Insert
  Gene/Insert name: ORF63
  Species: Kaposi's sarcoma-associated herpesvirus (KSHV)
  Promoter: CMV
  Cloning method: Restriction Enzyme; 5′ cloning site Unknown (unknown if destroyed)
  Sequencing primers: 5′ CGCAAATGGGCGGTAGGCGTG; 3′ TAGAAGGCACAGTCGAGGCT
Resource information
  A portion of this plasmid was derived from a plasmid made by: cDNA of reactivated TREx BCBL-1-RTA cells
Terms and licenses: Academic/Nonprofit Terms; Industry Terms: Not Available to Industry
How to cite: pCDNA4.TO-ORF63-2xCSTREP was a gift from Britt Glaunsinger (Addgene plasmid # 136223 ; http://n2t.net/addgene:136223 ; RRID:Addgene_136223)
