[The description below was written by a language model from this plasmid's Addgene catalogue record and pLannotate feature annotations shown in this document.]
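Description:
pCDNA4.TO-ORF63-2xCSTREP is a mammalian expression plasmid of about 7.9 kb, built on the Invitrogen pcDNA4/TO backbone, that expresses ORF63 of Kaposi's sarcoma-associated herpesvirus (KSHV) with a C-terminal Strep tag. It is propagated in E. coli through a high-copy ColE1/pUC-type origin with ampicillin selection (AmpR with its own bla promoter), and it also carries an f1 origin. For selection in mammalian cells, a Sh ble (BleoR) gene conferring Zeocin resistance sits downstream of tandem SV40 early and bacterial EM7 promoters and is followed by an SV40 polyadenylation signal, so the marker can function in both eukaryotic and bacterial hosts.

The payload is driven by the human CMV immediate-early enhancer and promoter. Immediately downstream, the annotation tool detects short fragments labelled as PLtetO-1 and TRE3GV. These most likely correspond to the two tet operator sites characteristic of the TO backbone, which make the CMV promoter repressible in cells expressing the Tet repressor and inducible with tetracycline or doxycycline, while remaining constitutive in cells without the repressor. The ORF63 coding sequence, annotated as the inner tegument protein involved in capsid transport and secondary envelopment during egress, was derived from cDNA of reactivated TREx BCBL-1-RTA cells and is terminated by the bGH polyadenylation signal. The Strep tag named in the construct (2xCSTREP) is not separately annotated in the feature table, though an unannotated gap lies between the ORF63 feature and the poly(A) signal. The construct belongs to a study mapping herpesvirus–host protein complexes, which fits use of the tag for affinity purification of ORF63 and its associated host proteins.
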