Features (pLannotate 1.2.2; 22 found; start..end, strand, type, name):
     28..80      -  misc_feature   bom (fragment): basis of mobility region from pBR322
    235..614     +  enhancer       CMV enhancer: human cytomegalovirus immediate early enhancer
    615..818     +  promoter       CMV promoter: human cytomegalovirus (CMV) immediate early promoter
    820..839     +  promoter       PLtetO-1 promoter (fragment): modified phage lambda PL promoter with tet operator sites (Lutz and Bujard, 1997)
    841..860     +  promoter       PLtetO-1 promoter (fragment): modified phage lambda PL promoter with tet operator sites (Lutz and Bujard, 1997)
    868..901     +  promoter       TRE3GV promoter (fragment): 3rd-generation Tet-responsive promoter that can be activated by binding of Tet-On® 3G, optimized for retroviral and lentiviral vectors
   1002..3785    +  CDS            ORF63: ITP_HHV8P - Protein inferred from homology: Swiss-Prot protein existence level 3. Plays an essential role in cytoplasmic secondary envelopment during viral egress. Interacts with the capsid via the large tegument protein/LTP and participates in its transport to the host trans-Golgi network (TGN) where secondary envelopment occurs. Modulates tegumentation and capsid accumulation at the viral assembly complex. From Human herpesvirus 8 type P (isolate GK18) (HHV-8) (Kaposi's sarcoma-associated herpesvirus).
   3931..4155    +  polyA_signal   bGH poly(A) signal: bovine growth hormone polyadenylation signal
   4159..4180    +  promoter       SV40 promoter (fragment): SV40 enhancer and early promoter
   4201..4629    +  rep_origin     f1 ori (sequence partly withheld): f1 bacteriophage origin of replication; arrow indicates direction of (+) strand synthesis
   4643..4972    +  promoter       SV40 promoter: SV40 enhancer and early promoter
   5020..5067    +  promoter       EM7 promoter: synthetic bacterial promoter&nbsp
   5086..5460    +  CDS            BleoR: antibiotic-binding protein; Sh ble from Streptoalloteichus hindustanus; confers resistance to bleomycin, phleomycin, and Zeocin™
   5470..5595    +  CDS            ble (fragment): BLE_KLEPN - Experimental evidence at protein level: Swiss-Prot protein existence level 1. Binding protein with a strong affinity to the bleomycin family of antibiotics. Binds to CL990; an antimitotic-antibiotic compound. From Klebsiella pneumoniae.
   5590..5711    +  polyA_signal   SV40 poly(A) signal: SV40 polyadenylation signal
   5784..5800    -  protein_bind   lac operator: The lac repressor binds to the lac operator to inhibit transcription in E. coli. This inhibition can be relieved by adding lactose or isopropyl-β-D-thiogalactopyranoside (IPTG). lac repressor encoded by lacI
   5808..5838    -  promoter       lac promoter: promoter for the E. coli lac operon
   5853..5874    -  protein_bind   CAP binding site: CAP binding activates transcription in the presence of cAMP. E. coli catabolite activator protein
   5887..5979    -  CDS            lacI (fragment): lac repressor; lacI; The lac repressor binds to the lac operator to inhibit transcription in E. coli. This inhibition can be relieved by adding lactose or isopropyl-β-D-thiogalactopyranoside (IPTG).
   6162..6750    -  rep_origin     ori: high-copy-number ColE1/pMB1/pBR322/pUC origin of replication
   6921..7781    -  CDS            AmpR: β-lactamase; bla; confers resistance to ampicillin, carbenicillin, and related antibiotics
   7782..7886    -  promoter       AmpR promoter: bla
>Addgene plasmid #136223 | pCDNA4.TO-ORF63-2xCSTREP | addgene full sequence | sequence record 267620 | Addgene NGS Result
GACGGATCGGGAGATCTCCCGATCCCCTATGGTGCACTCTCAGTACAATCTGCTCTGATGCCGCATAGTT
AAGCCAGTATCTGCTCCCTGCTTGTGTGTTGGAGGTCGCTGAGTAGTGCGCGAGCAAAATTTAAGCTACA
ACAAGGCAAGGCTTGACCGACAATTGCATGAAGAATCTGCTTAGGGTTAGGCGTTTTGCGCTGCTTCGCG
ATGTACGGGCCAGATATACGCGTTGACATTGATTATTGACTAGTTATTAATAGTAATCAATTACGGGGTC
ATTAGTTCATAGCCCATATATGGAGTTCCGCGTTACATAACTTACGGTAAATGGCCCGCCTGGCTGACCG
CCCAACGACCCCCGCCCATTGACGTCAATAATGACGTATGTTCCCATAGTAACGCCAATAGGGACTTTCC
ATTGACGTCAATGGGTGGAGTATTTACGGTAAACTGCCCACTTGGCAGTACATCAAGTGTATCATATGCC
AAGTACGCCCCCTATTGACGTCAATGACGGTAAATGGCCCGCCTGGCATTATGCCCAGTACATGACCTTA
TGGGACTTTCCTACTTGGCAGTACATCTACGTATTAGTCATCGCTATTACCATGGTGATGCGGTTTTGGC
AGTACATCAATGGGCGTGGATAGCGGTTTGACTCACGGGGATTTCCAAGTCTCCACCCCATTGACGTCAA
TGGGAGTTTGTTTTGGCACCAAAATCAACGGGACTTTCCAAAATGTCGTAACAACTCCGCCCCATTGACG
CAAATGGGCGGTAGGCGTGTACGGTGGGAGGTCTATATAAGCAGAGCTCTCCCTATCAGTGATAGAGATC
TCCCTATCAGTGATAGAGATCGTCGACGAGCTCGTTTAGTGAACCGTCAGATCGCCTGGAGACGCCATCC
ACGCTGTTTTGACCTCCATAGAAGACACCGGGACCGATCCAGCCTCCGGACTCTAGCGTTTAAACTTAAG
CTTGGTACCGAGCTCGGATCCATGGACGGCACAGACGCTCTTGAAAAGCTTACCAAAGGCCTGAGTGGGG
GAGGCGGGAGCCTTCACCAGACAAAGCTGTTGATGGAATTTCAACTCCGAGGACTGCCGGTGCCTGCCCT
CTTAAACAGCAGCACAACAGAGCAGTTTTTAAATACTGTTGCCCAACTGCCGACGGACCTATCAAAATTT
ATACGCGACTATCGCGTGTTCGCACTGGTTCGCGCGGCGTATTTTTTAGAACCCCCTTCTAGCATCGACC
CCCTTGAGGCAGCGCGCGCTCTTGGACGCCTGGTTGATATATTATCATCAAAACCACCGCAGAACACCGC
ACCGGCGCAGCCACCCACCTCCGACGACACCCTGAATAACTGTACATTGCTCAAACTACTAGCCCACTAC
GCGGATCAGATAGCAGGTTTCAAAACCCCCGCTCTCCCTCCCGTGCCACCTGGAATCATCGGCCTGTTCA
CATGCGTGGAACAGATGTACCACGCATGTTTTCAGAAATACTGGGCAGCTGCACTACCCCCAATGTGGAT
ACTGACATACGACCCTCCCACTTCTCCGTTACAGGACTGGCTTATAGTCGCCTATGGTAACAAGGAAGGA
CTGCTACTCCCCTCTGGCATACCCTCGGAGGAGGTGTTAGCCAAAACATTAGTAACAGAACACCACGAGT
TGTTCGTATCGCGGTCGAATTCGACCGAGACCGCCGTCACCATGCCCGTATCCAAAGAACGCGCCCTCGC
CATCTACCGGGTGTTCGCCAAGGGTGAGGTGGTGGCGGAAAATACTCCCATTCTTGCCTTCACCGACGTG
GAACTATCCACACTCAAACCCCACTATCTGTTCATCTATGATTTTATCATAGAGGCATTATGCAAGAGCT
ACACATACTCATGCACCCAGGCCCGCCTGGAATCCTTTTTGAGCCGAGGTATAGACTTCATGACTGACCT
AGGTCAGTACCTAGATACCGCTACTAGCGGCAAGCAGCAGCTGACGCACAGCCAAATAAAGGAAATCAAA
TACAGGCTGCTAAGCTGCGGTCTCTCGGCTTCCGCGTGTGATGTTTTCAGAACTGTGATCATGACCCTCC
CATATCGACCGACCCCCAACCTCGCTAACCTGTCCACGTTTATGGGGATGGTTCACCAACTGACCATGTT
CGGACACTATTTCTACCGGTGCCTGGGCAGCTACAGTCCCACCGGCTTGGCCTTCACAGAATTGCAAAAG
ATACTGACACGCGCCAGCGCGGAGCAAACGGAACGTAACCCGTGGAGACATCCGGGTATCTCGGACATTC
CACTGCGTTGGAAAATATCGCGTGCTCTAGCATTCTTCGTCCCTCCGGCCCCCATAAACACTTTGCAGCG
CGTGTACGCCGCGCTGCCCTCGCAACTCATGCGGGCCATCTTCGAGATCTCGGTCAAGACCACATGGGGA
GGCGCCGTACCGGCAAACCTGGCGCGCGACATTGACACAGGACCGAACACACAACATATCTCCTCCACAC
CACCGCCCACCCTCAAGGATGTTGAGACATACTGTCAAGGTCTGCGGGTGGGAGACACGGAGTACGATGA
GGACATTGTGAGAAGCCCGCTCTTTGCAGACGCGTTTACCAAGAGTCACTTGTTGCCTATACTGCGCGAG
GTTCTGGAAAACCGCCTGCAGAAAAACAGAGCTCTGTTTCAGATAAGATGGCTGATAATATTTGCTGCCG
AGGCGGCAACCGGGCTCATCCCTGCCAGGCGCCCGCTAGCCAGAGCCTACTTCCACATCATGGACATTCT
GGAGGAGAGACATTCCCAAGACGCCCTATACAACCTTTTGGACTGTATCCAGGAGCTCTTCACCCACATC
AGGCAGGCTGTTCCAGACGCACAGTGTCCGCACGCCTTTCTACAGTCCCTGTTCGTCTTTCAATTCCGCC
CTTTCGTACTCAAACACCAGCAGGGTGTAACCTTGTTTCTAGATGGCTTGCAGACATCCCTCCCCCCGGT
GATAAGTCTGGCCAACCTTGGAGACAAGCTGTGTCGTCTCGAGTTCGAGTACGACAGCGAGGGCGACTTC
GTGCGCGTGCCAGTTGCACCGCCAGAACAACCACCGCACGTACATCTGTCGCATTTCAAGAAGACAATAC
AGACCATCGAACAGGCCACCAGGGAGGCCACCGTAGCCATGACAACAATCGCAAAGCCAATATACCCCGC
CTACATCCGGTTACTGCAGCGGCTAGAATATCTTAACAGACTCAACCACCACATTCTCAGGATTCCCTTC
CCACAGGACGCCCTTTCTGAACTCCAGGAAACCTACCTGGCGGCGTTTGCACGGTTGACAAAATTGGCAG
CGGACGCAGCAAACACTTGTAGCTACTCCCTCACCAAGTACTTTGGAGTTTTATTCCAACACCAGCTGGT
CCCCACGGCCATCGTTAAAAAACTGCTACATTTCGACGAGGCTAAAGATACCACAGAAGCCTTTTTACAG
AGCCTGGCACAACCCGTAGTGCAGGGACAACGGCAGGGGGCGGCTGGCGGGTCGGGTGTCCTGACGCAGA
AAGAACTTGAGCTCTTGAACAAAATAAACCCACAGTTTACAGACGCTCAGGCTAACATTCCTCCATCTAT
TAAACGTTCATATTCAAATAAATATGACGTCCCTGAGGTCTCAGTCGACTGGGAAACGTACTCCCGGTCT
GCCTTCGAGGCACCGGACGACGAACTCCGTTTTGTCCCACTGACGCTGGCAGGCCTCCGGAAACTGTTTG
TCGAATCGGGGCGGCCGCTCGAGGGAGGCGGTGGATGGAGCCACCCCCAGTTCGAGAAGGGCGGCGGCAG
CGGCGGCGGCAGCGGCGGCGGCAGCTGGAGCCACCCCCAGTTCGAGAAGGGGCCCGTTTAAACCCGCTGA
TCAGCCTCGACTGTGCCTTCTAGTTGCCAGCCATCTGTTGTTTGCCCCTCCCCCGTGCCTTCCTTGACCC
TGGAAGGTGCCACTCCCACTGTCCTTTCCTAATAAAATGAGGAAATTGCATCGCATTGTCTGAGTAGGTG
TCATTCTATTCTGGGGGGTGGGGTGGGGCAGGACAGCAAGGGGGAGGATTGGGAAGACAATAGCAGGCAT
GCTGGGGATGCGGTGGGCTCTATGGCTTCTGAGGCGGAAAGAACCAGCTGGGGCTCTAGGGGGTATCCCC
[124 nt withheld, positions 4201-4324]
C
[91 nt withheld, positions 4326-4416]
A
[49 nt withheld, positions 4418-4466]
CCTTTGACGTTGGAGTCCACGTTCTTT
[37 nt withheld, positions 4494-4530]
ACCCTATCTCGGTCTATTCTTTTGATTTATAAGGGATTTTGCCGATTTCGGCCTATTGGTTAAAAAATGA
GCTGATTTAACAAAAATTTAACGCGAATTAATTCTGTGGAATGTGTGTCAGTTAGGGTGTGGAAAGTCCC
CAGGCTCCCCAGCAGGCAGAAGTATGCAAAGCATGCATCTCAATTAGTCAGCAACCAGGTGTGGAAAGTC
CCCAGGCTCCCCAGCAGGCAGAAGTATGCAAAGCATGCATCTCAATTAGTCAGCAACCATAGTCCCGCCC
CTAACTCCGCCCATCCCGCCCCTAACTCCGCCCAGTTCCGCCCATTCTCCGCCCCATGGCTGACTAATTT
TTTTTATTTATGCAGAGGCCGAGGCCGCCTCTGCCTCTGAGCTATTCCAGAAGTAGTGAGGAGGCTTTTT
TGGAGGCCTAGGCTTTTGCAAAAAGCTCCCGGGAGCTTGTATATCCATTTTCGGATCTGATCAGCACGTG
TTGACAATTAATCATCGGCATAGTATATCGGCATAGTATAATACGACAAGGTGAGGAACTAAACCATGGC
CAAGTTGACCAGTGCCGTTCCGGTGCTCACCGCGCGCGACGTCGCCGGAGCGGTCGAGTTCTGGACCGAC
CGGCTCGGGTTCTCCCGGGACTTCGTGGAGGACGACTTCGCCGGTGTGGTCCGGGACGACGTGACCCTGT
TCATCAGCGCGGTCCAGGACCAGGTGGTGCCGGACAACACCCTGGCCTGGGTGTGGGTGCGCGGCCTGGA
CGAGCTGTACGCCGAGTGGTCGGAGGTCGTGTCCACGAACTTCCGGGACGCCTCCGGGCCGGCCATGACC
GAGATCGGCGAGCAGCCGTGGGGGCGGGAGTTCGCCCTGCGCGACCCGGCCGGCAACTGCGTGCACTTCG
TGGCCGAGGAGCAGGACTGACACGTGCTACGAGATTTCGATTCCACCGCCGCCTTCTATGAAAGGTTGGG
CTTCGGAATCGTTTTCCGGGACGCCGGCTGGATGATCCTCCAGCGCGGGGATCTCATGCTGGAGTTCTTC
GCCCACCCCAACTTGTTTATTGCAGCTTATAATGGTTACAAATAAAGCAATAGCATCACAAATTTCACAA
ATAAAGCATTTTTTTCACTGCATTCTAGTTGTGGTTTGTCCAAACTCATCAATGTATCTTATCATGTCTG
TATACCGTCGACCTCTAGCTAGAGCTTGGCGTAATCATGGTCATAGCTGTTTCCTGTGTGAAATTGTTAT
CCGCTCACAATTCCACACAACATACGAGCCGGAAGCATAAAGTGTAAAGCCTGGGGTGCCTAATGAGTGA
GCTAACTCACATTAATTGCGTTGCGCTCACTGCCCGCTTTCCAGTCGGGAAACCTGTCGTGCCAGCTGCA
TTAATGAATCGGCCAACGCGCGGGGAGAGGCGGTTTGCGTATTGGGCGCTCTTCCGCTTCCTCGCTCACT
GACTCGCTGCGCTCGGTCGTTCGGCTGCGGCGAGCGGTATCAGCTCACTCAAAGGCGGTAATACGGTTAT
CCACAGAATCAGGGGATAACGCAGGAAAGAACATGTGAGCAAAAGGCCAGCAAAAGGCCAGGAACCGTAA
AAAGGCCGCGTTGCTGGCGTTTTTCCATAGGCTCCGCCCCCCTGACGAGCATCACAAAAATCGACGCTCA
AGTCAGAGGTGGCGAAACCCGACAGGACTATAAAGATACCAGGCGTTTCCCCCTGGAAGCTCCCTCGTGC
GCTCTCCTGTTCCGACCCTGCCGCTTACCGGATACCTGTCCGCCTTTCTCCCTTCGGGAAGCGTGGCGCT
TTCTCATAGCTCACGCTGTAGGTATCTCAGTTCGGTGTAGGTCGTTCGCTCCAAGCTGGGCTGTGTGCAC
GAACCCCCCGTTCAGCCCGACCGCTGCGCCTTATCCGGTAACTATCGTCTTGAGTCCAACCCGGTAAGAC
ACGACTTATCGCCACTGGCAGCAGCCACTGGTAACAGGATTAGCAGAGCGAGGTATGTAGGCGGTGCTAC
AGAGTTCTTGAAGTGGTGGCCTAACTACGGCTACACTAGAAGAACAGTATTTGGTATCTGCGCTCTGCTG
AAGCCAGTTACCTTCGGAAAAAGAGTTGGTAGCTCTTGATCCGGCAAACAAACCACCGCTGGTAGCGGTG
GTTTTTTTGTTTGCAAGCAGCAGATTACGCGCAGAAAAAAAGGATCTCAAGAAGATCCTTTGATCTTTTC
TACGGGGTCTGACGCTCAGTGGAACGAAAACTCACGTTAAGGGATTTTGGTCATGAGATTATCAAAAAGG
ATCTTCACCTAGATCCTTTTAAATTAAAAATGAAGTTTTAAATCAATCTAAAGTATATATGAGTAAACTT
GGTCTGACAGTTACCAATGCTTAATCAGTGAGGCACCTATCTCAGCGATCTGTCTATTTCGTTCATCCAT
AGTTGCCTGACTCCCCGTCGTGTAGATAACTACGATACGGGAGGGCTTACCATCTGGCCCCAGTGCTGCA
ATGATACCGCGAGACCCACGCTCACCGGCTCCAGATTTATCAGCAATAAACCAGCCAGCCGGAAGGGCCG
AGCGCAGAAGTGGTCCTGCAACTTTATCCGCCTCCATCCAGTCTATTAATTGTTGCCGGGAAGCTAGAGT
AAGTAGTTCGCCAGTTAATAGTTTGCGCAACGTTGTTGCCATTGCTACAGGCATCGTGGTGTCACGCTCG
TCGTTTGGTATGGCTTCATTCAGCTCCGGTTCCCAACGATCAAGGCGAGTTACATGATCCCCCATGTTGT
GCAAAAAAGCGGTTAGCTCCTTCGGTCCTCCGATCGTTGTCAGAAGTAAGTTGGCCGCAGTGTTATCACT
CATGGTTATGGCAGCACTGCATAATTCTCTTACTGTCATGCCATCCGTAAGATGCTTTTCTGTGACTGGT
GAGTACTCAACCAAGTCATTCTGAGAATAGTGTATGCGGCGACCGAGTTGCTCTTGCCCGGCGTCAATAC
GGGATAATACCGCGCCACATAGCAGAACTTTAAAAGTGCTCATCATTGGAAAACGTTCTTCGGGGCGAAA
ACTCTCAAGGATCTTACCGCTGTTGAGATCCAGTTCGATGTAACCCACTCGTGCACCCAACTGATCTTCA
GCATCTTTTACTTTCACCAGCGTTTCTGGGTGAGCAAAAACAGGAAGGCAAAATGCCGCAAAAAAGGGAA
TAAGGGCGACACGGAAATGTTGAATACTCATACTCTTCCTTTTTCAATATTATTGAAGCATTTATCAGGG
TTATTGTCTCATGAGCGGATACATATTTGAATGTATTTAGAAAAATAAACAAATAGGGGTTCCGCGCACA
TTTCCCCGAAAAGTGCCACCTGACGTC
